>Addgene plasmid #153538 | pAAV-EF1α1.1-Jaws-KGC-tdTomato-ER2 | addgene full sequence | sequence record 337986 | Addgene NGS Result
CAAAGATGGATAAAGTTTTAAACAGAGAGGAATCTTTGCAGCTAATGGACCTTCTAGGTCTTGAAAGGAG
TGGGAATTGGCTCCGGTGCCCGTCAGTGGGCAGAGCGCACATCGCCCACAGTCCCCGAGAAGTTGGGGGG
AGGGGTCGGCAGCAAATGGTTAATTAAGGCTCCGGTGCCCGTCAGTGGGCAGAGCGCACATCGCCCACAG
TCCCCGAGAAGTTGGGGGGAGGGGTCGGCAATTGAACCGGTGCCTAGAGAAGGTGGCGCGGGGTAAACTG
GGAAAGTGATGTCGTGTACTGGCTCCGCCTTTTTCCCGAGGGTGGGGGAGAACCGTATATAAGTGCAGTA
GTCGCCGTGAACGTTCTTTTTCGCAACGGGTTTGCCGCCAGAACACAGGTAAGTGCCGTGTGTGGTTCCC
GCGGGCCTGGCCTCTTTACGGGTTATGGCCCTTGCGTGCCTTGAATTACTTCCACCTGGCTGCAGTACGT
GATTCTTGATCCCGAGCTTCGGGTTGGAAGTGGGTGGGAGAGTTCGAGGCCTTGCGCTTAAGGAGCCCCT
TCGCCTCGTGCTTGAGTTGAGGCCTGGCCTGGGCGCTGGGGCCGCCGCGTGCGAATCTGGTGGCACCTTC
GCGCCTGTCTCGCTGCTTTCGATAAGTCTCTAGCCATTTAAAATTTTTGATGACCTGCTGCGACGCTTTT
TTTCTGGCAAGATAGTCTTGTAAATGCGGGCCAAGATCTGCACACTGGTATTTCGGTTTTTGGGGCCGCG
GGCGGCGACGGGGCCCGTGCGTCCCAGCGCACATGTTCGACGAGGCGGGGCCTGCGAGCGCGGCCACCGA
GAATCGGACGGGGGTAGTCTCAAGCTGGCCGGCCTGCTCTGGTGCCTGGCCTCGCGCCGCCGTGTATCGC
CCCGCCCTGGGCGGCAAGGCTGGCCCGGTCGGCACCAGTTGCGTGAGCGGAAAGATGGCCGCTTCCCGGC
CCTGCTGCAGGGAGCTCAAAATGGAGGACGCGGCGCTCGGGAGAGCGGGCGGGTGAGTCACCCACACAAA
GGAAAAGGGCCTTTCCGTCCTCAGCCGTCGCTTCATGTGACTCCACGGAGTACCGGGCGCCGTCCAGGCA
CCTCGATTAGTTCTCGAGCTTTTGGAGTACGTCGTCTTTAGGTTGGGGGGAGGGGTTTTATGCGATGGAG
TTTCCCCACACTGAGTGGGTGGAGACTGAAGTTAGGCCAGCTTGGCACTTGATGTAATTCTCCTTGGAAT
TTGCCCTTTTTGAGTTTGGATCTTGGTTCATTCTCAAGCCTCAGACAGTGGTTCAAAGTTTTTTTCTTCC
ATTTCAGGTGTCGTGAGGATCCGCCACCATGACCGCCGTGAGCACCACAGCCACTACCGTGCTGCAGGCC
ACACAGAGCGACGTGCTGCAGGAGATCCAGTCCAACTTCCTGCTGAATAGCTCCATCTGGGTGAACATTG
CTCTGGCCGGAGTGGTCATCCTGCTGTTTGTGGCCATGGGGAGGGATCTGGAATCCCCTAGAGCTAAGCT
GATCTGGGTGGCCACAATGCTGGTGCCACTGGTGTCTATTTCTAGTTACGCTGGACTGGCCAGTGGGCTG
ACTGTGGGCTTCCTGCAGATGCCACCTGGACACGCTCTGGCCGGACAGGAGGTGCTGAGCCCATGGGGCC
GGTATCTGACATGGACTTTCTCCACTCCCATGATCCTGCTGGCTCTGGGACTGCTGGCCGACACCGATAT
TGCCAGCCTGTTCACCGCCATCACAATGGACATTGGCATGTGCGTGACAGGACTGGCCGCTGCCCTGATC
ACTAGCTCCCATCTGCTGCGCTGGGTGTTCTACGGAATTTCTTGTGCTTTCTTTGTGGCCGTGCTGTATG
TGCTGCTGGTGCAGTGGCCAGCTGATGCTGAGGCTGCTGGGACCAGTGAAATCTTTGGCACTCTGAGGAT
TCTGACCGTGGTGCTGTGGCTGGGGTACCCTATCCTGTTCGCTCTGGGCTCTGAGGGAGTGGCCCTGCTG
AGTGTGGGAGTGACCAGCTGGGGATACTCCGGACTGGACATCCTGGCTAAATACGTGTTCGCCTTTCTGC
TGCTGAGATGGGTGGCTGCCAATGAAGGCACAGTGTCTGGGAGTGGAATGGGAATCGGGTCCGGAGGAGC
TGCTCCAGCCGACGATCGACCGGTAGTAAAATCCAGAATTACTTCTGAAGGGGAGTATATCCCTCTGGAT
CAAATAGACATCAATGTTGCACCTGCAGGGGCAGTGAGTAAGGGCGAGGAAGTGATCAAAGAGTTCATGC
GGTTTAAGGTGAGAATGGAAGGAAGCATGAACGGCCACGAGTTCGAAATTGAGGGAGAAGGAGAGGGACG
GCCCTACGAGGGCACCCAGACAGCCAAGCTGAAAGTGACAAAGGGCGGGCCTCTGCCATTCGCTTGGGAC
ATCCTGAGCCCACAGTTTATGTACGGCTCCAAGGCCTATGTGAAACATCCAGCTGACATTCCCGATTATA
AGAAACTGAGCTTCCCCGAGGGGTTTAAGTGGGAAAGAGTGATGAACTTCGAGGACGGAGGCCTGGTGAC
TGTGACCCAGGACAGCTCCCTGCAGGATGGGACCCTGATCTACAAGGTGAAAATGAGAGGGACAAATTTT
CCCCCTGATGGACCTGTGATGCAGAAGAAAACTATGGGATGGGAGGCCTCCACCGAAAGGCTGTATCCAC
GCGACGGGGTGCTGAAAGGAGAAATCCACCAGGCTCTGAAGCTGAAAGATGGGGGACATTACCTGGTGGA
GTTCAAGACAATCTACATGGCCAAGAAACCTGTGCAGCTGCCAGGCTACTATTACGTGGACACAAAACTG
GATATCACTTCACACAACGAGGACTACACTATTGTGGAGCAGTATGAACGGAGCGAGGGGAGACACCATC
TGTTCCTGGGCCATGGGACTGGAAGTACCGGCTCAGGGTCTAGTGGAACCGCCTCAAGCGAGGATAACAA
TATGGCTGTGATCAAAGAGTTCATGAGGTTTAAGGTGCGCATGGAGGGCAGCATGAATGGGCACGAATTT
GAGATTGAAGGAGAGGGCGAAGGGAGGCCTTACGAGGGCACACAGACTGCCAAGCTGAAAGTGACCAAGG
GAGGACCACTGCCTTTCGCTTGGGATATCCTGTCTCCTCAGTTTATGTACGGAAGTAAGGCCTATGTCAA
GCATCCCGCTGACATTCCTGATTACAAGAAACTGTCTTTCCCAGAGGGCTTTAAGTGGGAGAGAGTGATG
AATTTTGAAGATGGAGGCCTGGTGACCGTGACACAGGACTCCTCTCTGCAGGATGGCACTCTGATCTACA
AAGTCAAAATGCGCGGCACCAATTTTCCACCCGATGGGCCCGTGATGCAGAAGAAAACAATGGGGTGGGA
GGCCAGCACTGAACGGCTGTATCCTAGAGACGGAGTGCTGAAGGGCGAAATCCACCAGGCCCTGAAGCTG
AAAGACGGCGGCCACTACCTGGTGGAGTTCAAAACCATCTACATGGCCAAGAAACCAGTGCAGCTGCCCG
GCTATTACTATGTGGACACCAAGCTGGATATCACATCCCACAATGAAGACTACACCATTGTGGAACAGTA
TGAGAGGTCTGAAGGACGCCACCATCTGTTTCTGTACGGCATGGATGAGCTGTATAAGGTAGCATTCTGC
TACGAGAATGAAGTGTAATAGGAATTCCGTACAAAGCTTATCGATAATCAACCTCTGGATTACAAAATTT
GTGAAAGATTGACTGGTATTCTTAACTATGTTGCTCCTTTTACGCTATGTGGATACGCTGCTTTAATGCC
TTTGTATCATGCTATTGCTTCCCGTATGGCTTTCATTTTCTCCTCCTTGTATAAATCCTGGTTGCTGTCT
CTTTATGAGGAGTTGTGGCCCGTTGTCAGGCAACGTGGCGTGGTGTGCACTGTGTTTGCTGACGCAACCC
CCACTGGTTGGGGCATTGCCACCACCTGTCAGCTCCTTTCCGGGACTTTCGCTTTCCCCCTCCCTATTGC
CACGGCGGAACTCATCGCCGCCTGCCTTGCCCGCTGCTGGACAGGGGCTCGGCTGTTGGGCACTGACAAT
TCCGTGGTGTTGTCGGGGAAATCATCGTCCTTTCCTTGGCTGCTCGCCTATGTTGCCACCTGGATTCTGC
GCGGGACGTCCTTCTGCTACGTCCCTTCGGCCCTCAATCCAGCGGACCTTCCTTCCCGCGGCCTGCTGCC
GGCTCTGCGGCCTCTTCCGCGTCTTCGCCTTCGCCCTCAGACGAGTCGGATCTCCCTTTGGGCCGCCTCC
CCGCATCGATACCGGCTCGAGACGGGTGGCATCCCTGTGACCCCTCCCCAGTGCCTCTCCTGGCCCTGGA
AGTTGCCACTCCAGTGCCCACCAGCCTTGTCCTAATAAAATTAAGTTGCATCATTTTGTCTGACTAGGTG
TCCTTCTATAATATTATGGGGTGGAGGGGGGTGGTATGGAGCAAGGGGCAAGTTGGGAAGACAACCTGTA
GGGCCTGCGGGGTCTATTGGGAACCAAGCTGGAGTGCAGTGGCACAATCTTGGCTCACTGCAATCTCCGC
CTCCTGGGTTCAAGCGATTCTCCTGCCTCAGCCTCCCGAGTTGTTGGGATTCCAGGCATGCATGACCAGG
CTCAGCTAATTTTTGTTTTTTTGGTAGAGACGGGGTTTCACCATATTGGCCAGGCTGGTCTCCAACTCCT
AATCTCAGGTGATCTACCCACCTTGGCCTCCCAAATTGCTGGGATTACAGGCGTGAACCACTGCTCCCTT
CCCTGTCCTTCTCGAGCTGATTTTGTAGGTAACCACGTGCGGACCGAGCGGCCGCAGGAACCCCTAGTGA
TGGAGTTGGCCACTCCCTCTCTGCGCGCTCGCTCGCTCACTGAGGCCGGGCGACCAAAGGTCGCCCGACG
CCCGGGCTTTGCCCGGGCGGCCTCAGTGAGCGAGCGAGCGCGCAGCTGCCTGCAGGGGCGCCTGATGCGG
TATTTTCTCCTTACGCATCTGTGCGGTATTTCACACCGCATA
[95 nt withheld, positions 5083-5177]
T
[46 nt withheld, positions 5179-5224]
C
[141 nt withheld, positions 5226-5366]
CCTTTGACGTTGGAGTCCACGTTCTTT
[37 nt withheld, positions 5394-5430]
ACTCTATCTCGGGCTATTCTTTTGATTTATAAGGGATTTTGCCGATTTCGGTCTATTGGTTAAAAAATGA
GCTGATTTAACAAAAATTTAACGCGAATTTTAACAAAATATTAACGTTTACAATTTTATGGTGCACTCTC
AGTACAATCTGCTCTGATGCCGCATAGTTAAGCCAGCCCCGACACCCGCCAACACCCGCTGACGCGCCCT
GACGGGCTTGTCTGCTCCCGGCATCCGCTTACAGACAAGCTGTGACCGTCTCCGGGAGCTGCATGTGTCA
GAGGTTTTCACCGTCATCACCGAAACGCGCGAGACGAAAGGGCCTCGTGATACGCCTATTTTTATAGGTT
AATGTCATGATAATAATGGTTTCTTAGACGTCAGGTGGCACTTTTCGGGGAAATGTGCGCGGAACCCCTA
TTTGTTTATTTTTCTAAATACATTCAAATATGTATCCGCTCATGAGACAATAACCCTGATAAATGCTTCA
ATAATATTGAAAAAGGAAGAGTATGAGTATTCAACATTTCCGTGTCGCCCTTATTCCCTTTTTTGCGGCA
TTTTGCCTTCCTGTTTTTGCTCACCCAGAAACGCTGGTGAAAGTAAAAGATGCTGAAGATCAGTTGGGTG
CACGAGTGGGTTACATCGAACTGGATCTCAACAGCGGTAAGATCCTTGAGAGTTTTCGCCCCGAAGAACG
TTTTCCAATGATGAGCACTTTTAAAGTTCTGCTATGTGGCGCGGTATTATCCCGTATTGACGCCGGGCAA
GAGCAACTCGGTCGCCGCATACACTATTCTCAGAATGACTTGGTTGAGTACTCACCAGTCACAGAAAAGC
ATCTTACGGATGGCATGACAGTAAGAGAATTATGCAGTGCTGCCATAACCATGAGTGATAACACTGCGGC
CAACTTACTTCTGACAACGATCGGAGGACCGAAGGAGCTAACCGCTTTTTTGCACAACATGGGGGATCAT
GTAACTCGCCTTGATCGTTGGGAACCGGAGCTGAATGAAGCCATACCAAACGACGAGCGTGACACCACGA
TGCCTGTAGCAATGGCAACAACGTTGCGCAAACTATTAACTGGCGAACTACTTACTCTAGCTTCCCGGCA
ACAATTAATAGACTGGATGGAGGCGGATAAAGTTGCAGGACCACTTCTGCGCTCGGCCCTTCCGGCTGGC
TGGTTTATTGCTGATAAATCTGGAGCCGGTGAGCGTGGGTCTCGCGGTATCATTGCAGCACTGGGGCCAG
ATGGTAAGCCCTCCCGTATCGTAGTTATCTACACGACGGGGAGTCAGGCAACTATGGATGAACGAAATAG
ACAGATCGCTGAGATAGGTGCCTCACTGATTAAGCATTGGTAACTGTCAGACCAAGTTTACTCATATATA
CTTTAGATTGATTTAAAACTTCATTTTTAATTTAAAAGGATCTAGGTGAAGATCCTTTTTGATAATCTCA
TGACCAAAATCCCTTAACGTGAGTTTTCGTTCCACTGAGCGTCAGACCCCGTAGAAAAGATCAAAGGATC
TTCTTGAGATCCTTTTTTTCTGCGCGTAATCTGCTGCTTGCAAACAAAAAAACCACCGCTACCAGCGGTG
GTTTGTTTGCCGGATCAAGAGCTACCAACTCTTTTTCCGAAGGTAACTGGCTTCAGCAGAGCGCAGATAC
CAAATACTGTTCTTCTAGTGTAGCCGTAGTTAGGCCACCACTTCAAGAACTCTGTAGCACCGCCTACATA
CCTCGCTCTGCTAATCCTGTTACCAGTGGCTGCTGCCAGTGGCGATAAGTCGTGTCTTACCGGGTTGGAC
TCAAGACGATAGTTACCGGATAAGGCGCAGCGGTCGGGCTGAACGGGGGGTTCGTGCACACAGCCCAGCT
TGGAGCGAACGACCTACACCGAACTGAGATACCTACAGCGTGAGCTATGAGAAAGCGCCACGCTTCCCGA
AGGGAGAAAGGCGGACAGGTATCCGGTAAGCGGCAGGGTCGGAACAGGAGAGCGCACGAGGGAGCTTCCA
GGGGGAAACGCCTGGTATCTTTATAGTCCTGTCGGGTTTCGCCACCTCTGACTTGAGCGTCGATTTTTGT
GATGCTCGTCAGGGGGGCGGAGCCTATGGAAAAACGCCAGCAACGCGGCCTTTTTACGGTTCCTGGCCTT
TTGCTGGCCTTTTGCTCACATGTCCTGCAGGCAGCTGCGCGCTCGCTCGCTCACTGAGGCCGCCCGGGCG
TCGGGCGACCTTTGGTCGCCCGGCCTCAGTGAGCGAGCGAGCGCGCAGAGAGGGAGTGGCCAACTCCATC
ACTAGGGGTTCCTGCGGCCGCACGCGTTG
Features (pLannotate 1.2.2; 20 found; start..end, strand, type, name):
      6..72      +  CDS            small t antigen (fragment): SV40 (simian virus 40) small t antigen
     98..151     +  promoter       EF-1α core promoter (fragment): core promoter for human elongation factor EF-1α
    187..398     +  promoter       EF-1α core promoter: core promoter for human elongation factor EF-1α
    399..508     +  intron         EF-1α intron A (fragment): intron upstream of the start codon of human EF-1α
   1134..1337    +  intron         EF-1α intron A: truncated intron upstream of the start codon of human EF-1α
   1359..2186    +  CDS            hop: BACH_HALHS - Experimental evidence at protein level: Swiss-Prot protein existence level 1. Light-driven anion pump. From Halobacterium halobium (strain shark).
   2199..2258    +  CDS            KCNJ2 (fragment): KCNJ2_HUMAN - Also known as IRK1. Experimental evidence at protein level: Swiss-Prot protein existence level 1. Probably participates in establishing action potential waveform and excitability of neuronal and muscle tissues. Inward rectifier potassium channels are characterized by a greater tendency to allow potassium to flow into the cell rather than out of it. Their voltage dependence is regulated by the concentration of extracellular potassium; as external potassium is raised, the voltage range of the channel opening shifts to more positive voltages. The inward rectification is mainly due t
   2274..3698    +  CDS            tdTomato: tdTomato is a basic (constitutively fluorescent) orange fluorescent protein published in 2004, derived from Discosoma sp.. It is reported to be a somewhat slowly-maturing tandem dimer with low acid sensitivity.
   3756..4344    +  misc_feature   WPRE: woodchuck hepatitis virus posttranscriptional regulatory element
   4364..4840    +  polyA_signal   hGH poly(A) signal: human growth hormone polyadenylation signal
   4886..5026    +  repeat_region  AAV2 ITR: inverted terminal repeat of adeno-associated virus serotype 2 inverted
   5031..5082    -  misc_feature   bom (fragment): basis of mobility region from pBR322
   5101..5556    +  rep_origin     f1 ori (sequence partly withheld): f1 bacteriophage origin of replication; arrow indicates direction of (+) strand synthesis
   5557..5606    -  misc_feature   bom (fragment): basis of mobility region from pBR322
   5708..5743    -  CDS            rop (fragment): Rop protein, which maintains plasmids at low copy number; rop
   5838..5942    +  promoter       AmpR promoter: bla
   5943..6803    +  CDS            AmpR: β-lactamase; bla; confers resistance to ampicillin, carbenicillin, and related antibiotics
   6974..7562    +  rep_origin     ori: high-copy-number ColE1/pMB1/pBR322/pUC origin of replication
   7635..7662    +  repeat_region  AAV2 ITR (fragment): inverted terminal repeat of adeno-associated virus serotype 2 inverted
   7691..7718    +  repeat_region  AAV2 ITR (fragment): inverted terminal repeat of adeno-associated virus serotype 2 inverted
