[The description below was written by a language model from this plasmid's Addgene catalogue record and pLannotate feature annotations shown in this document.]
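Description:
pAAV-EF1α1.1-Jaws-KGC-tdTomato-ER2 is a 7.8 kb AAV transfer plasmid for mammalian expression of the red-shifted inhibitory opsin Jaws as a fluorescent fusion protein. It is maintained in bacteria through a high-copy ColE1/pUC-type origin and an ampicillin (β-lactamase) resistance cassette, and the backbone also carries an f1 phage origin. The expression cassette is flanked by AAV2 inverted terminal repeats, which allow it to be packaged into recombinant AAV particles. The annotation detects one full ITR downstream of the cassette and only fragments of the upstream one, which may simply reflect how these repeats are read or annotated. A recombination-deficient host strain is recorded for propagation, consistent with the tendency of ITRs to be unstable.

Transcription is driven by a shortened, roughly 1.1 kb version of the human EF1α promoter, annotated as the core promoter plus a truncated intron A. The open reading frame begins with Jaws, an engineered light-driven chloride pump (cruxhalorhodopsin, also called Halo57) from the Shark strain of a halophilic archaeon, bearing the K200R and W214F substitutions. It is followed by KGC, a short segment from the Kir2.1 (KCNJ2) potassium channel that serves as a membrane trafficking signal, then by tdTomato for visualisation, and finally by the ER2 endoplasmic reticulum export motif, which is listed in the catalogue fields but not annotated separately. These trafficking sequences generally improve surface expression of microbial opsins. A WPRE and the human growth hormone polyadenylation signal follow the coding sequence to enhance transcript stability and processing. The construct is intended for AAV-mediated, constitutive delivery of Jaws for optogenetic silencing of neurons with red light, and the depositor notes that both plasmid and virus were tested in vitro.
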