Addgene plasmid #153538: pAAV-EF1α1.1-Jaws-KGC-tdTomato-ER2
Purpose: AAV-mediated expression of Jaws-tdTomato-ER2 under the EF1α promoter (1.1kb short version).
Depositing lab: Edward Boyden. Depositing organization: Massachusetts Institute of Technology. Publication: Noninvasive optical inhibition with a red-shifted microbial rhodopsin. Chuong AS, Miri ML, Busskamp V, Matthews GA, Acker LC, Sorensen AT, Young A, Klapoetke NC, Henninger MA, Kodandaramaiah SB, Ogawa M, Ramanlal SB, Bandler RC, Allen BD, Forest CR, Chow BY, Han X, Lin Y, Tye KM, Roska B, Cardin JA, Boyden ES. Nat Neurosci. 2014 Aug;17(8):1123-9. doi: 10.1038/nn.3752. Epub 2014 Jul 6. PubMed 24997763.
Backbone
  Vector backbone: AAV- EF1α1.1
  Backbone manufacturer: Epoch
  Backbone size w/o insert (bp): 5399
  Total vector size (bp): 7769
  Vector type: Mammalian Expression, AAV
Growth in bacteria
  Bacterial resistance: Ampicillin, 100 μg/mL
  Growth temperature: 37°C
  Growth strain: NEB Stable
  Growth instructions: Can use DH5alpha at 37°C or Stbl3 at 30°C. Carbenicillin is preferred over ampicillin. In DH5alpha this plasmid may act more like a high copy plasmid, although in Stbl3 it may act more like a low copy plasmid.
  Copy number: High Copy
Gene/Insert
  Gene/Insert name: Jaws-KGC-tdTomato-ER2 (alt names: Jaws; Jaws-KGC-tdTomato-ER2; Halo57)
  Species: Haloarcula salinarum (stain Shark)
  Insert size (bp): 2370
  Mutation: K200R W214F
  GenBank ID: KM000926.1
  Promoter: EF1α1.1
  Tag / fusion protein: KGC (C terminal on insert); tdTomato (C terminal on insert); ER2 (C terminal on insert)
  Cloning method: Restriction Enzyme; 5′ cloning site BamHI (not destroyed); 3′ cloning site EcoRI (not destroyed)
  Sequencing primers: 5′ ggatcttggttcattctcaag; 3′ aaagagacagcaaccagg
Terms and licenses: Academic/Nonprofit Terms; Industry Terms: Not Available to Industry
Depositor comments: The plasmid is fully sequenced in the coding sequence regions (opsin-fluorophore and important flanking regions). Multiple digestions were done to verify the vector structure. The construct and the virus were both tested in vitro.
How to cite: pAAV-EF1α1.1-Jaws-KGC-tdTomato-ER2 was a gift from Edward Boyden (Addgene plasmid # 153538 ; http://n2t.net/addgene:153538 ; RRID:Addgene_153538)
